>Addgene plasmid #190076 | AttB_ACE2_IRES_iRFP670-H2A-P2A-PuroR | addgene full sequence | sequence record 372760 | Addgene NGS Result
TTACGCCAGCTGGCGAAAGGGGGATGTGCTGCAAGGCGATTAAGTTGGGTAACGCCAGGGTTTTCCCAGT
CACGACGTTGTAAAACGACGGCCAGTGAATTGTAATACGACTCACTATAGGGCGAATTGGGTACCGGGCC
CCCCCTCGAGGTCGACGATGTAGGTCACGGCATTCCGGACTCAGCGCTCGAGCCGGCTTGTCGACGACGG
CGGTCTCCGTCGTCAGGATCATCCGCAGATTATACCGCAACTACACGCCACCATGTCCAGCTCCTCCTGG
CTCCTTCTCAGCCTTGTTGCTGTAACTGCTGCTCAGTCCACCATTGAGGAACAGGCCAAGACATTTTTGG
ACAAGTTTAACCACGAAGCCGAAGACCTGTTCTATCAAAGTTCACTTGCTTCTTGGAATTATAACACCAA
TATTACTGAAGAGAATGTCCAAAACATGAATAATGCTGGGGACAAATGGTCTGCCTTTTTAAAGGAACAG
TCCACACTTGCCCAAATGTATCCACTACAAGAAATTCAGAATCTCACAGTCAAGCTTCAGCTGCAGGCTC
TTCAGCAAAATGGGTCTTCAGTGCTCTCAGAAGACAAGAGCAAACGGTTGAACACAATTCTAAATACAAT
GAGCACCATCTACAGTACTGGAAAAGTTTGTAACCCAGATAATCCACAAGAATGCTTATTACTTGAACCA
GGTTTGAATGAAATAATGGCAAACAGTTTAGACTACAATGAGAGGCTCTGGGCTTGGGAAAGCTGGAGAT
CTGAGGTCGGCAAGCAGCTGAGGCCATTATATGAAGAGTATGTGGTCTTGAAAAATGAGATGGCAAGAGC
AAATCATTATGAGGACTATGGGGATTATTGGAGAGGAGACTATGAAGTAAATGGGGTAGATGGCTATGAC
TACAGCCGCGGCCAGTTGATTGAAGATGTGGAACATACCTTTGAAGAGATTAAACCATTATATGAACATC
TTCATGCCTATGTGAGGGCAAAGTTGATGAATGCCTATCCTTCCTATATCAGTCCAATTGGATGCCTCCC
TGCTCATTTGCTTGGTGATATGTGGGGTAGATTTTGGACAAATCTGTACTCTTTGACAGTTCCCTTTGGA
CAGAAACCAAACATAGATGTTACTGATGCAATGGTGGACCAGGCCTGGGATGCACAGAGAATATTCAAGG
AGGCCGAGAAGTTCTTTGTATCTGTTGGTCTTCCTAATATGACTCAAGGATTCTGGGAAAATTCCATGCT
AACGGACCCAGGAAATGTTCAGAAAGCAGTCTGCCATCCCACAGCTTGGGACCTGGGGAAGGGCGACTTC
AGGATCCTTATGTGCACAAAGGTGACAATGGACGACTTCCTGACAGCTCATCATGAGATGGGGCATATCC
AGTATGATATGGCATATGCTGCACAACCTTTTCTGCTAAGAAATGGAGCTAATGAAGGATTCCATGAAGC
TGTTGGGGAAATCATGTCACTTTCTGCAGCCACACCTAAGCATTTAAAATCCATTGGTCTTCTGTCACCC
GATTTTCAAGAAGACAATGAAACAGAAATAAACTTCCTGCTCAAACAAGCACTCACGATTGTTGGGACTC
TGCCATTTACTTACATGTTAGAGAAGTGGAGGTGGATGGTCTTTAAAGGGGAAATTCCCAAAGACCAGTG
GATGAAAAAGTGGTGGGAGATGAAGCGAGAGATAGTTGGGGTGGTGGAACCTGTGCCCCATGATGAAACA
TACTGTGACCCCGCATCTCTGTTCCATGTTTCTAATGATTACTCATTCATTCGATATTACACAAGGACCC
TTTACCAATTCCAGTTTCAAGAAGCACTTTGTCAAGCAGCTAAACATGAAGGCCCTCTGCACAAATGTGA
CATCTCAAACTCTACAGAAGCTGGACAGAAACTGTTCAATATGCTGAGGCTTGGAAAATCAGAACCCTGG
ACCCTAGCATTGGAAAATGTTGTAGGAGCAAAGAACATGAATGTAAGGCCACTGCTCAACTACTTTGAGC
CCTTATTTACCTGGCTGAAAGACCAGAACAAGAATTCTTTTGTGGGATGGAGTACCGACTGGAGTCCATA
TGCAGACCAAAGCATCAAAGTGAGGATAAGCCTAAAATCAGCTCTTGGAGATAAAGCATATGAATGGAAC
GACAATGAAATGTACCTGTTCCGATCATCTGTTGCATATGCTATGAGGCAGTACTTTTTAAAAGTAAAAA
ATCAGATGATTCTTTTTGGGGAGGAGGATGTGCGAGTGGCTAATTTGAAACCAAGAATCTCCTTTAATTT
CTTTGTCACTGCACCTAAAAATGTGTCTGATATCATTCCTAGAACTGAAGTTGAAAAGGCCATCAGGATG
TCCCGGAGCCGTATCAATGATGCTTTCCGTCTGAATGACAACAGCCTAGAGTTTCTGGGGATACAGCCAA
CACTTGGACCTCCTAACCAGCCCCCTGTTTCCATATGGCTGATTGTTTTTGGAGTTGTGATGGGAGTGAT
AGTGGTTGGCATTGTCATCCTGATCTTCACTGGGATCAGAGATCGGAAGAAGAAAAATAAAGCAAGAAGT
GGAGAAAATCCTTATGCCTCCATCGATATTAGCAAAGGAGAAAATAATCCAGGATTCCAAAACACTGATG
ATGTTCAGACCTCCTTTGGTACCGAGACCTCCCAGGTGGCGCCCGCTTAGTAACTTAAGAATTCACCGGT
CTGACCTCCTTCTCCCTCTCTTCAGGTCTGCAGTCGACGGTACCGCGGGCCCGGGATCCACCGGATCTAG
ATAACTGATCACTGTGGAATCAGAGAGACTGCCCCTCTCCCTCTCCCCCCCCTAACGTTACTGGCCGAAG
CCGCTTGGAATAAGGCCGGTGTGCGTTTGTCTATATGTTATTTTCCACCATATTGCCGTCTTTTGGCAAT
GTGAGGGCCCGGAAACCTGGCCCTGTCTTCTTGACGAGCATTCCTAGGGGTCTTTCCCCTCTCGCCAAAG
GAATGCAAGGTCTGTTGAATGTCGTGAAGGAAGCAGTTCCTCTGGAAGCTTCTTGAAGACAAACAACGTC
TGTAGCGACCCTTTGCAGGCAGCGGAACCCCCCACCTGGCGACAGGTGCCTCTGCGGCCAAAAGCCACGT
GTATAAGATACACCTGCAAAGGCGGCACAACCCCAGTGCCACGTTGTGAGTTGGATAGTTGTGGAAAGAG
TCAAATGGCTCTCCTCAAGCGTATTCAACAAGGGGCTGAAGGATGCCCAGAAGGTACCCCATTGTATGGG
ATCTGATCTGGGGCCTCGGTGCACATGCTTTACATGTGTTTAGTCGAGGTTAAAAAAACGTCTAGGCCCC
CCGAACCACGGGGACGTGGTTTTCCTTTGAAAAACACGATGATAATATGGCCACAACCATGGCGCGTAAG
GTCGATCTCACCTCCTGCGATCGCGAGCCGATCCACATCCCCGGCAGCATTCAGCCGTGCGGCTGCCTGC
TAGCCTGCGACGCGCAGGCGGTGCGGATCACGCGCATTACGGAAAATGCCGGCGCGTTCTTTGGACGCGA
AACTCCGCGGGTCGGTGAGCTACTCGCCGATTACTTCGGCGAGACCGAAGCCCATGCGCTGCGCAACGCA
CTGGCGCAGTCCTCCGATCCAAAGCGACCGGCGCTGATCTTCGGTTGGCGCGACGGCCTGACCGGCCGCA
CCTTCGACATCTCACTGCATCGCCATGACGGTACATCGATCATCGAGTTCGAGCCTGCGGCGGCCGAACA
GGCCGACAATCCGCTGCGGCTGACGCGGCAGATCATCGCGCGCACCAAAGAACTGAAGTCGCTCGAAGAG
ATGGCCGCACGGGTGCCGCGCTATCTGCAGGCGATGCTCGGCTATCACCGCGTGATGTTGTACCGCTTCG
CGGACGACGGCTCCGGGATGGTGATCGGCGAGGCGAAGCGCAGCGACCTCGAGAGCTTTCTCGGTCAGCA
CTTTCCGGCGTCGCTGGTCCCGCAGCAGGCGCGGCTACTGTACTTGAAGAACGCGATCCGCGTGGTCTCG
GATTCGCGCGGCATCAGCAGCCGGATCGTGCCCGAGCACGACGCCTCCGGCGCCGCGCTCGATCTGTCGT
TCGCGCACCTGCGCAGCATCTCGCCCTGCCATCTCGAATTTCTGCGGAACATGGGCGTCAGCGCCTCGAT
GTCGCTGTCGATCATCATTGACGGCACGCTATGGGGATTGATCATCTGTCATCATTACGAGCCGCGTGCC
GTGCCGATGGCGCAGCGCGTCGCGGCCGAAATGTTCGCCGACTTCTTATCGCTGCACTTCACCGCCGCCC
ACCACCAACGCTCCACCGGCGGCTACTCAGATCTCGAGCTCAAGCTTCGAATTCTGATG
[387 nt withheld, positions 4400-4786]
CGGGATCCACCGGATCTAGATAACAGCGGAGCTACTAACTTCAGCCTGCTGAAGCAGGCTGGAGACGTGG
AGGAGAACCCTGGACCTACCGAGTACAAGCCCACGGTGCGCCTCGCCACCCGCGACGACGTCCCCAGGGC
CGTACGCACCCTCGCCGCCGCGTTCGCCGACTACCCCGCCACGCGCCACACCGTCGATCCGGACCGCCAC
ATCGAGCGGGTCACCGAGCTGCAAGAACTCTTCCTCACGCGCGTCGGGCTCGACATCGGCAAGGTGTGGG
TCGCGGACGACGGCGCCGCGGTGGCGGTCTGGACCACGCCGGAGAGCGTCGAAGCGGGGGCGGTGTTCGC
CGAGATCGGCCCGCGCATGGCCGAGTTGAGCGGTTCCCGGCTGGCCGCGCAGCAACAGATGGAAGGCCTC
CTGGCGCCGCACCGGCCCAAGGAGCCCGCGTGGTTCCTGGCCACCGTCGGCGTCTCGCCCGACCACCAGG
GCAAGGGTCTGGGCAGCGCCGTCGTGCTCCCCGGAGTGGAGGCGGCCGAGCGCGCCGGGGTGCCCGCCTT
CCTGGAGACCTCCGCGCCCCGCAACCTCCCCTTCTACGAGCGGCTCGGCTTCACCGTCACCGCCGACGTC
GAGGTGCCCGAAGGACCGCGCACCTGGTGCATGACCCGCAAGTAATAGGGATCCTGATCATAATCAGCCA
TACCACATTTGTAGAGGTTTTACTTGCTTTAAAAAACCTCCCACACCTCCCCCTGAACCTGAAACATAAA
ATGAATGCAATTGTTGTTGTTAACTTGTTTATTGCAGCTTATAATGGTTACAAATAAAGCAATAGCATCA
CAAATTTCACAAATAAAGCATTTTTTTCACTGCATTCTAGTTGTGGTTTGTCCAAACTCATCAATGTATC
TTAGGAGATCCCCTTTAGTGAGGGTTAATTTCGAGCTTGGCGTAATCATGGTCATAGCTGTTTCCTGTGT
GAAATTGTTATCCGCTCACAATTCCACACAACATACGAGCCGGAAGCATAAAGTGTAAAGCCTGGGGTGC
CTAATGAGTGAGCTAACTCACATTAATTGCGTTGCGCTCACTGCCCGCTTTCCAGTCGGGAAACCTGTCG
TGCCAGCTGCATTAATGAATCGGCCAACGCGCGGGGAGAGGCGGTTTGCGTATTGGGCGCTCTTCCGCTT
CCTCGCTCACTGACTCGCTGCACTCGGTCGTTCGGCTGCGGCGAGCGGTATCAGCTCACTCAAAGGCGGT
AATACGGTTATCCACAGAATCAGGGGATAACGCAGGAAAGAACATGTGAGCAAAAGGCCAGCAAAAGGCC
AGGAACCGTAAAAAGGCCGCGTTGCTGGCGTTTTTCCATAGGCTCCGCCCCCCTGACGAGCATCACAAAA
ATCGACGCTCAAGTCAGAGGTGGCGAAACCCGACAGGACTATAAAGATACCAGGCGTTTCCCCCTGGAAG
CTCCCTCGTGCGCTCTCCTGTTCCGACCCTGCCGCTTACCGGATACCTGTCCGCCTTTCTCCCTTCGGGA
AGCGTGGCGCTTTCTCATAGCTCACGCTGTAGGTATCTCAGTTCGGTGTAGGTCGTTCGCTCCAAGCTGG
GCTGTGTGCACGAACCCCCCGTTCAGCCCGACCGCTGCGCCTTATCCGGTAACTATCGTCTTGAGTCCAA
CCCGGTAAGACACGACTTATCGCCACTGGCAGCAGCCACTGGTAACAGGATTAGCAGAGCGAGGTATGTA
GGCGGTGCTACAGAGTTCTTGAAGTGGTGGCCTAACTACGGCTACACTAGAAGAACAGTATTTGGTATCT
GCGCTCTGCTGAAGCCAGTTACCTTCGGAAAAAGAGTTGGTAGCTCTTGATCCGGCAAACAAACCACCGC
TGGTAGCGGTGGTTTTTTTGTTTGCAAGCAGCAGATTACGCGCAGAAAAAAAGGATCTCAAGAAGATCCT
TTGATCTTTTCTACGGGGTCTGACGCTCAGTGGAACGAAAACTCACGTTAAGGGATTTTGGTCATGAGAT
TATCAAAAAGGATCTTCACCTAGATCCTTTTAAATTAAAAATGAAGTTTTAAATCAATCTAAAGTATATA
TGAGTAAACTTGGTCTGACAGTTACCAATGCTTAATCAGTGAGGCACCTATCTCAGCGATCTGTCTATTT
CGTTCATCCATAGTTGCCTGACTCCCCGTCGTGTAGATAACTACGATACGGGAGGGCTTACCATCTGGCC
CCAGTGCTGCAATGATACCGCGAGACCCACGCTCACCGGCTCCAGATTTATCAGCAATAAACCAGCCAGC
CGGAAGGGCCGAGCGCAGAAGTGGTCCTGCAACTTTATCCGCCTCCATCCAGTCTATTAATTGTTGCCGG
GAAGCTAGAGTAAGTAGTTCGCCAGTTAATAGTTTGCGCAACGTTGTTGCCATTGCTACAGGCATCGTGG
TGTCACGCTCGTCGTTTGGTATGGCTTCATTCAGCTCCGGTTCCCAACGATCAAGGCGAGTTACATGATC
CCCCATGTTGTGCAAAAAAGCGGTTAGCTCCTTCGGTCCTCCGATCGTTGTCAGAAGTAAGTTGGCCGCA
GTGTTATCACTCATGGTTATGGCAGCACTGCATAATTCTCTTACTGTCATGCCATCCGTAAGATGCTTTT
CTGTGACTGGTGAGTACTCAACCAAGTCATTCTGAGAATAGTGTATGCGGCGACCGAGTTGCTCTTGCCC
GGCGTCAATACGGGATAATACCGCGCCACATAGCAGAACTTTAAAAGTGCTCATCATTGGAAAACGTTCT
TCGGGGCGAAAACTCTCAAGGATCTTACCGCTGTTGAGATCCAGTTCGATGTAACCCACTCGTGCACCCA
ACTGATCTTCAGCATCTTTTACTTTCACCAGCGTTTCTGGGTGAGCAAAAACAGGAAGGCAAAATGCCGC
AAAAAAGGGAATAAGGGCGACACGGAAATGTTGAATACTCATACTCTTCCTTTTTCAATATTATTGAAGC
ATTTATCAGGGTTATTGTCTCATGAGCGGATACATATTTGAATGTATTTAGAAAAATAAACAAATAGGGG
TTCCGCGCACATTTCCCCGAAAAGTGCCACCTAAATTGTAAGCGTTAATATTTTGTTAAAATTCGCGTTA
AATTTTTGTTAAATCAGCTCATTTTTTAACCAATAGGCCGAAATCGGCAAAATCCCTTATAAATCAAAAG
AATAGACCGAGATAGGGT
[37 nt withheld, positions 8025-8061]
AAAGAACGTGGACTCCAACGTCAAAGG
[49 nt withheld, positions 8089-8137]
T
[91 nt withheld, positions 8139-8229]
G
[124 nt withheld, positions 8231-8354]
CCCATTCGCCATTCAGGCTGCGCAACTGTTGGGAAGGGCGATCGGTGCGGGCCTCTTCGCTA
Features (pLannotate 1.2.2; 21 found; start..end, strand, type, name):
    103..121     +  promoter       T7 promoter: promoter for bacteriophage T7 RNA polymerase
    130..157     -  misc_feature   MCS (fragment): pBluescript multiple cloning site
    263..2677    +  CDS            ACE2: ACE2_HUMAN - Experimental evidence at protein level: Swiss-Prot protein existence level 1. [Isoform 2]: (Microbial infection) Non-functional as a receptor for human coronavirus SARS-CoV-2. From Homo sapiens (Human).
   2757..2789    +  misc_feature   MCS (fragment): multiple cloning site
   2943..3405    +  misc_feature   IRES: internal ribosome entry site (IRES) of the encephalomyocarditis virus (EMCV)
   3419..4351    +  CDS            iRFP670: iRFP670 is a basic (constitutively fluorescent) near ir fluorescent protein published in 2013, derived from Rhodopseudomonas palustris CGA009. It has low acid sensitivity. It requires the cofactor biliverdin for fluorescence.
   4365..4396    +  misc_feature   MCS (fragment): multiple cloning site
   4397..4786    +  CDS            H2A1_BOVIN (sequence partly withheld): Experimental evidence at protein level: Swiss-Prot protein existence level 1. Core component of nucleosome. Nucleosomes wrap and compact DNA into chromatin, limiting DNA accessibility to the cellular machineries which require DNA as a template. Histones thereby play a central role in transcription regulation, DNA repair, DNA replication and chromosomal stability. DNA accessibility is regulated via a complex set of post-translational modifications of histones, also called histone code, and nucleosome remodeling. From Bos taurus (Bovine).
   4874..5458    +  CDS            PuroR (fragment): puromycin N-acetyltransferase; pac from Streptomyces; confers resistance to puromycin
   5471..5555    +  CDS            large T antigen (fragment): large T antigen from SV40 (simian virus 40)
   5578..5699    +  polyA_signal   SV40 poly(A) signal: SV40 polyadenylation signal
   5708..5726    -  promoter       T3 promoter: promoter for bacteriophage T3 RNA polymerase
   5771..5787    -  protein_bind   lac operator: The lac repressor binds to the lac operator to inhibit transcription in E. coli. This inhibition can be relieved by adding lactose or isopropyl-β-D-thiogalactopyranoside (IPTG). lac repressor encoded by lacI
   5795..5825    -  promoter       lac promoter: promoter for the E. coli lac operon
   5840..5861    -  protein_bind   CAP binding site: CAP binding activates transcription in the presence of cAMP. E. coli catabolite activator protein
   5874..5966    -  CDS            lacI (fragment): lac repressor; lacI; The lac repressor binds to the lac operator to inhibit transcription in E. coli. This inhibition can be relieved by adding lactose or isopropyl-β-D-thiogalactopyranoside (IPTG).
   6149..6737    -  rep_origin     ori: high-copy-number ColE1/pMB1/pBR322/pUC origin of replication
   6908..7768    -  CDS            AmpR: β-lactamase; bla; confers resistance to ampicillin, carbenicillin, and related antibiotics
   7769..7873    -  promoter       AmpR promoter: bla
   7926..8354    -  rep_origin     f1 ori (sequence partly withheld): f1 bacteriophage origin of replication; arrow indicates direction of (+) strand synthesis
   8359..100     -  CDS            lacZα (fragment) (across the origin): LacZα fragment of β-galactosidase; lacZ fragment
