[The description below was written by a language model from this plasmid's Addgene catalogue record and pLannotate feature annotations shown in this document.]
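Description:
AttB_ACE2_IRES_iRFP670-H2A-P2A-PuroR is an 8.4 kb mammalian expression plasmid built on a promoterless Bxb1 recombination backbone with pBluescript-type bacterial sequences. It is maintained in E. coli at high copy through a ColE1/pUC origin and selected with ampicillin via the β-lactamase gene. An f1 origin, T7 and T3 promoters, and lac promoter/lacZα remnants are carried over from the cloning vector. The record lists no promoter for the insert. The name indicates a Bxb1 attB site upstream of the cassette, although the automated feature table does not annotate it. In vectors of this design, the integrase recombines the attB with a matching attP "landing pad" already present in the host cell genome. The cassette is then placed behind a promoter resident at that locus, so only correctly integrated copies should be expressed.

The payload is a single transcription unit. It begins with the human ACE2 coding sequence, followed by an EMCV IRES that drives translation of a second open reading frame. That frame encodes the near-infrared fluorescent protein iRFP670 fused to histone H2A, which would be expected to localize the signal to chromatin in the nucleus. Per the plasmid name, a P2A self-cleaving peptide then links it to puromycin N-acetyltransferase. An SV40 polyadenylation signal terminates the unit.

Recombinant cells can thus be identified by fluorescence and enriched with puromycin, with both markers transcriptionally coupled to ACE2. The stated purpose is expression of human ACE2 with these selectable markers. The associated study examined how the receptor binding domains of diverse SARS-like coronaviruses depend on ACE2.
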