Addgene plasmid #190076: AttB_ACE2_IRES_iRFP670-H2A-P2A-PuroR
Purpose: express human ACE2 with selectable markers iRFP670 and puromycin resistance gene
Depositing lab: Kenneth Matreyek. Depositing organization: Case Western Reserve University. Publication: Expanded ACE2 dependencies of diverse SARS-like coronavirus receptor binding domains. Roelle SM, Shukla N, Pham AT, Bruchez AM, Matreyek KA. PLoS Biol. 2022 Jul 27;20(7):e3001738. doi: 10.1371/journal.pbio.3001738. PubMed 35895696.
Backbone
  Vector backbone: Promoterless Bxb1 recombination vector
  Backbone size w/o insert (bp): 5971
  Vector type: Mammalian Expression
  Selectable markers: Puromycin
Growth in bacteria
  Bacterial resistance: Ampicillin, 100 μg/mL
  Growth temperature: 37°C
  Growth strain: DH5alpha
  Copy number: High Copy
Gene/Insert
  Gene/Insert name: ACE2
  Species: H. sapiens (human)
  Insert size (bp): 2445
  Entrez Gene: ACE2 (a.k.a. ACEH)
  Promoter: none
  Cloning method: Gibson Cloning
  Sequencing primers: 5′ AACGACGGCCAGTGAATTG; 3′ CGTTACTGGCCGAAGCCGC
Resource information
  A portion of this plasmid was derived from a plasmid made by: https://www.addgene.org/1786/
Terms and licenses: Academic/Nonprofit Terms; Industry Terms: Not Available to Industry
How to cite: AttB_ACE2_IRES_iRFP670-H2A-P2A-PuroR was a gift from Kenneth Matreyek (Addgene plasmid # 190076 ; http://n2t.net/addgene:190076 ; RRID:Addgene_190076)
